>Addgene plasmid #86631 | pmCherry-Akt1(WT) | addgene full sequence | sequence record 173590 | Addgene NGS Result
CCGTAGAAAAGATCAAAGGATCTTCTTGAGATCCTTTTTTTCTGCGCGTAATCTGCTGCTTGCAAACAAA
AAAACCACCGCTACCAGCGGTGGTTTGTTTGCCGGATCAAGAGCTACCAACTCTTTTTCCGAAGGTAACT
GGCTTCAGCAGAGCGCAGATACCAAATACTGTTCTTCTAGTGTAGCCGTAGTTAGGCCACCACTTCAAGA
ACTCTGTAGCACCGCCTACATACCTCGCTCTGCTAATCCTGTTACCAGTGGCTGCTGCCAGTGGCGATAA
GTCGTGTCTTACCGGGTTGGACTCAAGACGATAGTTACCGGATAAGGCGCAGCGGTCGGGCTGAACGGGG
GGTTCGTGCACACAGCCCAGCTTGGAGCGAACGACCTACACCGAACTGAGATACCTACAGCGTGAGCTAT
GAGAAAGCGCCACGCTTCCCGAAGGGAGAAAGGCGGACAGGTATCCGGTAAGCGGCAGGGTCGGAACAGG
AGAGCGCACGAGGGAGCTTCCAGGGGGAAACGCCTGGTATCTTTATAGTCCTGTCGGGTTTCGCCACCTC
TGACTTGAGCGTCGATTTTTGTGATGCTCGTCAGGGGGGCGGAGCCTATGGAAAAACGCCAGCAACGCGG
CCTTTTTACGGTTCCTGGCCTTTTGCTGGCCTTTTGCTCACATGTTCTTTCCTGCGTTATCCCCTGATTC
TGTGGATAACCGTATTACCGCCATGCATTAGTTATTAATAGTAATCAATTACGGGGTCATTAGTTCATAG
CCCATATATGGAGTTCCGCGTTACATAACTTACGGTAAATGGCCCGCCTGGCTGACCGCCCAACGACCCC
CGCCCATTGACGTCAATAATGACGTATGTTCCCATAGTAACGCCAATAGGGACTTTCCATTGACGTCAAT
GGGTGGAGTATTTACGGTAAACTGCCCACTTGGCAGTACATCAAGTGTATCATATGCCAAGTACGCCCCC
TATTGACGTCAATGACGGTAAATGGCCCGCCTGGCATTATGCCCAGTACATGACCTTATGGGACTTTCCT
ACTTGGCAGTACATCTACGTATTAGTCATCGCTATTACCATGGTGATGCGGTTTTGGCAGTACATCAATG
GGCGTGGATAGCGGTTTGACTCACGGGGATTTCCAAGTCTCCACCCCATTGACGTCAATGGGAGTTTGTT
TTGGCACCAAAATCAACGGGACTTTCCAAAATGTCGTAACAACTCCGCCCCATTGACGCAAATGGGCGGT
AGGCGTGTACGGTGGGAGGTCTATATAAGCAGAGCTGGTTTAGTGAACCGTCAGATCCGCTAGCGCTACC
GGTCGCCACCATGGTGAGCAAGGGCGAGGAGGATAACATGGCCATCATCAAGGAGTTCATGCGCTTCAAG
GTGCACATGGAGGGCTCCGTGAACGGCCACGAGTTCGAGATCGAGGGCGAGGGCGAGGGCCGCCCCTACG
AGGGCACCCAGACCGCCAAGCTGAAGGTGACCAAGGGTGGCCCCCTGCCCTTCGCCTGGGACATCCTGTC
CCCTCAGTTCATGTACGGCTCCAAGGCCTACGTGAAGCACCCCGCCGACATCCCCGACTACTTGAAGCTG
TCCTTCCCCGAGGGCTTCAAGTGGGAGCGCGTGATGAACTTCGAGGACGGCGGCGTGGTGACCGTGACCC
AGGACTCCTCCCTGCAGGACGGCGAGTTCATCTACAAGGTGAAGCTGCGCGGCACCAACTTCCCCTCCGA
CGGCCCCGTAATGCAGAAGAAGACCATGGGCTGGGAGGCCTCCTCCGAGCGGATGTACCCCGAGGACGGC
GCCCTGAAGGGCGAGATCAAGCAGAGGCTGAAGCTGAAGGACGGCGGCCACTACGACGCTGAGGTCAAGA
CCACCTACAAGGCCAAGAAGCCCGTGCAGCTGCCCGGCGCCTACAACGTCAACATCAAGTTGGACATCAC
CTCCCACAACGAGGACTACACCATCGTGGAACAGTACGAACGCGCCGAGGGCCGCCACTCCACCGGCGGC
ATGGACGAGCTGTACAAGTCCGGACTCAGATCTCGAGCT
[1440 nt withheld, positions 2070-3509]
TGATCTAGATAACTGATCATAATCAGCCATACCACATTTGTAGAGGTTTTACTTGCTTTAAAAAACCTCC
CACACCTCCCCCTGAACCTGAAACATAAAATGAATGCAATTGTTGTTGTTAACTTGTTTATTGCAGCTTA
TAATGGTTACAAATAAAGCAATAGCATCACAAATTTCACAAATAAAGCATTTTTTTCACTGCATTCTAGT
TGTGGTTTGTCCAAACTCATCAATGTATCTTAACGCGTAAATTGTAAGCGTTAATATTTTGTTAAAATTC
GCGTTAAATTTTTGTTAAATCAGCTCATTTTTTAACCAATAGGCCGAAATCGGCAAAATCCCTTATAAAT
CAAAAGAATAGACCGAGATAGGGT
[37 nt withheld, positions 3884-3920]
AAAGAACGTGGACTCCAACGTCAAAGG
[49 nt withheld, positions 3948-3996]
T
[91 nt withheld, positions 3998-4088]
G
[124 nt withheld, positions 4090-4213]
CAGGTGGCACTTTTCGGGGAAATGTGCGCGGAACCCCTATTTGTTTATTTTTCTAAATACATTCAAATAT
GTATCCGCTCATGAGACAATAACCCTGATAAATGCTTCAATAATATTGAAAAAGGAAGAGTCCTGAGGCG
GAAAGAACCAGCTGTGGAATGTGTGTCAGTTAGGGTGTGGAAAGTCCCCAGGCTCCCCAGCAGGCAGAAG
TATGCAAAGCATGCATCTCAATTAGTCAGCAACCATAGTCCCGCCCCTAACTCCGCCCATCCCGCCCCTA
ACTCCGCCCAGTTCCGCCCATTCTCCGCCCCATGGCTGACTAATTTTTTTTATTTATGCAGAGGCCGAGG
CCGCCTCGGCCTCTGAGCTATTCCAGAAGTAGTGAGGAGGCTTTTTTGGAGGCCTAGGCTTTTGCAAAGA
TCGATCAAGAGACAGGATGAGGATCGTTTCGCATGATTGAACAAGATGGATTGCACGCAGGTTCTCCGGC
CGCTTGGGTGGAGAGGCTATTCGGCTATGACTGGGCACAACAGACAATCGGCTGCTCTGATGCCGCCGTG
TTCCGGCTGTCAGCGCAGGGGCGCCCGGTTCTTTTTGTCAAGACCGACCTGTCCGGTGCCCTGAATGAAC
TGCAAGACGAGGCAGCGCGGCTATCGTGGCTGGCCACGACGGGCGTTCCTTGCGCAGCTGTGCTCGACGT
TGTCACTGAAGCGGGAAGGGACTGGCTGCTATTGGGCGAAGTGCCGGGGCAGGATCTCCTGTCATCTCAC
CTTGCTCCTGCCGAGAAAGTATCCATCATGGCTGATGCAATGCGGCGGCTGCATACGCTTGATCCGGCTA
CCTGCCCATTCGACCACCAAGCGAAACATCGCATCGAGCGAGCACGTACTCGGATGGAAGCCGGTCTTGT
CGATCAGGATGATCTGGACGAAGAGCATCAGGGGCTCGCGCCAGCCGAACTGTTCGCCAGGCTCAAGGCG
AGCATGCCCGACGGCGAGGATCTCGTCGTGACCCATGGCGATGCCTGCTTGCCGAATATCATGGTGGAAA
ATGGCCGCTTTTCTGGATTCATCGACTGTGGCCGGCTGGGTGTGGCGGACCGCTATCAGGACATAGCGTT
GGCTACCCGTGATATTGCTGAAGAGCTTGGCGGCGAATGGGCTGACCGCTTCCTCGTGCTTTACGGTATC
GCCGCTCCCGATTCGCAGCGCATCGCCTTCTATCGCCTTCTTGACGAGTTCTTCTGAGCGGGACTCTGGG
GTTCGAAATGACCGACCAAGCGACGCCCAACCTGCCATCACGAGATTTCGATTCCACCGCCGCCTTCTAT
GAAAGGTTGGGCTTCGGAATCGTTTTCCGGGACGCCGGCTGGATGATCCTCCAGCGCGGGGATCTCATGC
TGGAGTTCTTCGCCCACCCTAGGGGGAGGCTAACTGAAACACGGAAGGAGACAATACCGGAAGGAACCCG
CGCTATGACGGCAATAAAAAGACAGAATAAAACGCACGGTGTTGGGTCGTTTGTTCATAAACGCGGGGTT
CGGTCCCAGGGCTGGCACTCTGTCGATACCCCACCGAGACCCCATTGGGGCCAATACGCCCGCGTTTCTT
CCTTTTCCCCACCCCACCCCCCAAGTTCGGGTGAAGGCCCAGGGCTCGCAGCCAACGTCGGGGCGGCAGG
CCCTGCCATAGCCTCAGGTTACTCATATATACTTTAGATTGATTTAAAACTTCATTTTTAATTTAAAAGG
ATCTAGGTGAAGATCCTTTTTGATAATCTCATGACCAAAATCCCTTAACGTGAGTTTTCGTTCCACTGAG
CGTCAGACC
Features (pLannotate 1.2.2; 15 found; start..end, strand, type, name):
     26..614     +  rep_origin     ori: high-copy-number ColE1/pMB1/pBR322/pUC origin of replication
    789..1092    +  enhancer       CMV enhancer: human cytomegalovirus immediate early enhancer
   1093..1296    +  promoter       CMV promoter: human cytomegalovirus (CMV) immediate early promoter
   1341..2048    +  CDS            mCherry: mCherry is a basic (constitutively fluorescent) red fluorescent protein published in 2004, derived from Discosoma sp.. It is reported to be a very rapidly-maturing monomer with low acid sensitivity.
   2049..2069    +  misc_feature   MCS (fragment): multiple cloning site
   2070..3509    +  CDS            AKT1 (sequence withheld): AKT1_HUMAN - Also known as PKB, RAC. Experimental evidence at protein level: Swiss-Prot protein existence level 1. AKT1 is one of 3 closely related serine/threonine-protein kinases (AKT1, AKT2 and AKT3) called the AKT kinase, and which regulate many processes including metabolism, proliferation, cell survival, growth and angiogenesis (PubMed:15526160, PubMed:11882383, PubMed:21620960, PubMed:21432781). This is mediated through serine and/or threonine phosphorylation of a range of downstream substrates (PubMed:15526160, PubMed:11882383, PubMed:21620960, PubMed:21432781). Over 100 substrate cand
   3523..3607    +  CDS            large T antigen (fragment): large T antigen from SV40 (simian virus 40)
   3630..3751    +  polyA_signal   SV40 poly(A) signal: SV40 polyadenylation signal
   3785..4213    -  rep_origin     f1 ori (sequence partly withheld): f1 bacteriophage origin of replication; arrow indicates direction of (+) strand synthesis
   4240..4344    +  promoter       AmpR promoter: bla
   4413..4623    +  promoter       SV40 promoter: SV40 early promoter
   4666..5460    +  CDS            NeoR/KanR: aminoglycoside phosphotransferase from Tn5; aph(3')-II (or nptII); confers resistance to neomycin, kanamycin, and G418 (Geneticin®)
   5481..5633    +  CDS            ble (fragment): BLE_KLEPN - Experimental evidence at protein level: Swiss-Prot protein existence level 1. Binding protein with a strong affinity to the bleomycin family of antibiotics. Binds to CL990; an antimitotic-antibiotic compound. From Klebsiella pneumoniae.
   5692..5739    +  polyA_signal   HSV TK poly(A) signal: herpes simplex virus thymidine kinase polyadenylation signal (Cole and Stacy, 1985)
   5830..5846    -  polyA_signal   bGH poly(A) signal (fragment): bovine growth hormone polyadenylation signal
