[The description below was written by a language model from this plasmid's Addgene catalogue record and pLannotate feature annotations shown in this document.]
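Description:
pmCherry-Akt1(WT) is a mammalian expression plasmid of about 6 kb, built on the pmCherry-C1 backbone, that produces human Akt1 (also known as PKB) fused at its N-terminus to the red fluorescent protein mCherry. It is maintained at high copy in E. coli through a ColE1/pUC-type origin and selected with kanamycin. The backbone also carries an f1 phage origin. The resistance cassette is the dual-purpose arrangement typical of this vector family. A bacterial bla-type promoter and an SV40 early promoter sit upstream of the Tn5 NeoR/KanR aminoglycoside phosphotransferase gene, followed by an HSV TK polyadenylation signal. The same gene therefore confers kanamycin resistance in bacteria and can confer G418 resistance in transfected mammalian cells.

The expression unit is driven by the human CMV immediate-early enhancer and promoter. The mCherry coding sequence is followed by a short remnant of the multiple cloning site, which acts as a linker, and then by the full-length AKT1 open reading frame. The transcript is terminated by the SV40 poly(A) signal. The short annotated fragments of SV40 large T antigen, ble and bGH poly(A) appear to be partial annotation matches within backbone sequence rather than functional elements.

The depositor notes that the insert carries an S478G change, described as a natural variant. The depositor also notes a 72 bp deletion in the SV40 promoter that is stated not to affect plasmid function. The construct serves to express fluorescently tagged wild-type Akt1 in mammalian cells. This is consistent with the associated study of how phosphoinositide engagement restricts Akt activity to cellular membranes, where the tag would allow the kinase to be visualised.
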