Addgene plasmid #86631: pmCherry-Akt1(WT)
Purpose: Expresses mCherry-tagged human Akt1(WT)
Depositing lab: Thomas Leonard & Ivan Yudushkin. Depositing organization: Medical University of Vienna. Publication: PI(3,4,5)P3 Engagement Restricts Akt Activity to Cellular Membranes. Ebner M, Lucic I, Leonard TA, Yudushkin I. Mol Cell. 2017 Feb 2;65(3):416-431.e6. doi: 10.1016/j.molcel.2016.12.028. PubMed 28157504.
Backbone
  Vector backbone: pmCherry-C1
  Vector type: Mammalian Expression
Growth in bacteria
  Bacterial resistance: Kanamycin, 50 μg/mL
  Growth temperature: 37°C
  Growth strain: DH5alpha
  Copy number: High Copy
Gene/Insert
  Gene/Insert name: Akt1
  Species: H. sapiens (human)
  Entrez Gene: AKT1 (a.k.a. AKT, PKB, PKB-ALPHA, PRKBA, RAC, RAC-ALPHA)
Resource information
  A portion of this plasmid was derived from a plasmid made by: Thomas Leonard, MFPL, Vienna
Terms and licenses: Academic/Nonprofit Terms; Industry Terms: Not Available to Industry
Depositor comments: The depositor verifies that the S478G mutation in the Akt1 insert is a natural variant and that the 72 base pair deletion in the SV40 promoter does not affect the function of this plasmid.
How to cite: pmCherry-Akt1(WT) was a gift from Thomas Leonard & Ivan Yudushkin (Addgene plasmid # 86631 ; http://n2t.net/addgene:86631 ; RRID:Addgene_86631)
